>Addgene plasmid #191050 | pEY46 | addgene full sequence | sequence record 382324 | Addgene NGS Result
TCACACAGGAAACAGCTATGACCATGATTACGCCAAGCTGTAAGTTTAAACATGATCTTACTAACTAACT
ATTCTCATTTAAATTTTCAGAGCTTAAAAATGGCTGAAATCACTCACAACGATGGATACGCTAACAACTT
GGAAATGAAATAAGCTTGCATGCCTGCAGGAGTCATCATTGGAGCTGAACGTCCAAAGAAATAAATGAAT
TTGTTTATTGAATAAATACTATTGAGCATCGAATATTTGTTCTGAAAAGATCACATCGTAAATTTAAAAC
ACTGTTTTCTCACTTTTTAATGGAAAATATTCAATTCTTTGAAACTTCGTGGAAGCTGAAAAGTATCAGA
ACACAAACTCTAAATTTTCCTGGGGGCTTCTCCCGCAACTATGAAAATATAAATTTCCATAACTTGTTCA
TTCCAAACCTTATTTCATCAAATTCAGTCAAAAGAGGTTCCTTTTCATCCGCTCGTCCGTGTCCCGAAAA
TGAAGATGTGCTGCCCTCCCATCCAAGTGTCTCTCCCTGTGTATGGGTGGGGGACGTTGATTGGCCATTT
CTGTCTACGTCTCTTCTTCTCATACACTATTCAAATGCTCAGAGGTGAGTCTGAAATGCAATTTAGGGTT
TGCGAGTGCTCGGCTCCCTCCGCTCCTACTCTTTACACACTTGGCTGCGGGCGGACGCGAAGGTCCTCCA
ATTTTTCTTCGTCTCGGTCACTTCACTTCGTACTTTTTCAATTTCGCCGAAATAAGACTATTCTTCCTTA
GCTGACTTCTTTCTTGTACTCTCACCCTTTCTAAGACATGTGTTAATCCGAAAGAACATCCAATTTTCTG
TGTACAATGAAGTGAAGGATCAAATTTCCGAGAAGAAAGGCAAAGCAAGTCGACGTCGCCGGCACCCAAT
CTGACACATTCACACCCGGGATTGGCCAAAGGACCCAAAGGTATGTTTCGAATGATACTAACATAACATA
GAACATTTTCAGGAGGACCCTTGGAGGGTACCGGTTTTCCCAGTCACGACGCGTGGTACCGAGCTCAGAA
AAAATGACCGCTCCAAAGAAGAAACGCAAAGTACCGAGCTCAGAAAAAATGACGGCACCTAAAAAGAAAC
GCAAAGTACCGGTCGCCGAGAAGACAGCCCCAAAAAAGAAGCGTAAAGTTCCACGCGTCATGGGAGTAAG
TTTAAACAGTTCGGTACTAACTAACCATACATATTTAAATTTTCAGCGCGCTGTCTCCAAGGGAGAGGAG
CTCATCAAGGAGAACATGCACACCAAGCTCTACATGGAGGGAACCGTCAACAACCACCACTTCAAGTGCA
CCCACGAAGGGGAGGGCAAGCCCTACGAGGGCACCCAGACCAACAGGATTAAGGTGGTGGAGGGAGGCCC
CCTGCCGTTCGCATTCGACATCCTGGCCACCTGCTTTATGTACGGGAGCAAGACCTTCATCAACCACACC
CAAGGAATCCCAGACTTCTTCAAGCAATCCTTCGTAAGTTTAAACATGATTTTACTAACTAACTAATCTG
ATTTAAATTTTCAGCCTGAGGGCTTCACATGGGAGAGAGTCACCACATACGAAGACGGGGGCGTGCTTAC
CGTTACCCAGGACACCAGCCTCCAGGACGGCTGCTTGATCTACAACGTCAAGCTCAGAGGGGTGAACTTC
CCATCCAACGGCCCTGTGATGCAGAAGAAAACACTCGGCTGGGAGGCCAGTACCGAGACCCTGTACCCCG
CTGACGGCGGCCTGGAAGGCAGATGCGACATGGCCCTGAAGCTCGTGGGCGGGGGCCACCTGCACTGCAA
CCTGAAGACCACATACAGATCCAAGAAACCCGCTAAGAACCTCAAGATGCCAGGAGTAAGTTTAAACATA
TATATACTAACTAACCCTGATTATTTAAATTTTCAGGTCTACTTTGTGGACCGCAGACTGGAAAGAATCA
AGGAGGCCGACAATGAGACCTACGTCGAGCAGCACGAGGTGGCTGTGGCCAGATACTGCGACCTCCCTAG
CAAACTGGGGCACAAACTTAATGGCATGGACGAGCTGTACAAGTAAGCGCCGGTCGCTACCATTACCAAC
TTGTCTGGTGTCAAAAATAATAGGGGCCGCTGTCATCAGAGTAAGTTTAAACTGAGTTCTACTAACTAAC
GAGTAATATTTAAATTTTCAGCATCTCGCGCCCGTGCCTCTGACTTCTAAGTCCAATTACTCTTCAACAT
CCCTACATGCTCTTTCTCCCTGTGCTCCCACCCCCTATTTTTGTTATTATCAAAAAACTTCTCTTAATTT
CTTTGTTTTTTAGCTTCTTTTAAGTCACCTCTAACAATGAAATTGTGTAGATTCAAAAATAGAATTAATT
CGTAATAAAAAGTCGAAAAAAATTGTGCTCCCTCCCCCCATTAATAATAATTCTATCCCAAAATCTACAC
AATGTTCTGTGTACACTTCTTATGTTTTTTACTTCTGATAAATTTTTTTGAAACATCATAGAAAAAACCG
CACACAAAATACCTTATCATATGTTACGTTTCAGTTTATGACCGCAATTTTTATTTCTTCGCACGTCTGG
GCCTCTCATGACGTCAAATCATGCTCATCGTGAAAAAGTTTTGGAGTATTTTTGGAATTTTTCAATCAAG
TGAAAGTTTATGAAATTAATTTTCCTGCTTTTGCTTTTTGGGGTTTCCCCTATTGTTTGTCAAGATTTCG
AGGACGGCGTTTTTCTTGCTAAAATCACAAGTATTGATGAGCACGATGCAAGAAAGATCGGAAGAAGGTT
TGGGTTTGAGGCTCAGTGGAAGGTGAGTAGAAGTTGATAATTTGAAAGTGGAGTAGTGTCTATGGGGTTT
TTGCCTTAAATGACAGAATACATTCCCAATATACCAAACATAACTGTTTCCTACTAGTCGGCCGTACGGG
CCCTTTCGTCTCGCGCGTTTCGGTGATGACGGTGAAAACCTCTGACACATGCAGCTCCCGGAGACGGTCA
CAGCTTGTCTGTAAGCGGATGCCGGGAGCAGACAAGCCCGTCAGGGCGCGTCAGCGGGTGTTGGCGGGTG
TCGGGGCTGGCTTAACTATGCGGCATCAGAGCAGATTGTACTGAGAGTGCACCATATGCGGTGTGAAATA
CCGCACAGATGCGTAAGGAGAAAATACCGCATCAGGCGGCCTTAAGGGCCTCGTGATACGCCTATTTTTA
TAGGTTAATGTCATGATAATAATGGTTTCTTAGACGTCAGGTGGCACTTTTCGGGGAAATGTGCGCGGAA
CCCCTATTTGTTTATTTTTCTAAATACATTCAAATATGTATCCGCTCATGAGACAATAACCCTGATAAAT
GCTTCAATAATATTGAAAAAGGAAGAGTATGAGTATTCAACATTTCCGTGTCGCCCTTATTCCCTTTTTT
GCGGCATTTTGCCTTCCTGTTTTTGCTCACCCAGAAACGCTGGTGAAAGTAAAAGATGCTGAAGATCAGT
TGGGTGCACGAGTGGGTTACATCGAACTGGATCTCAACAGCGGTAAGATCCTTGAGAGTTTTCGCCCCGA
AGAACGTTTTCCAATGATGAGCACTTTTAAAGTTCTGCTATGTGGCGCGGTATTATCCCGTATTGACGCC
GGGCAAGAGCAACTCGGTCGCCGCATACACTATTCTCAGAATGACTTGGTTGAGTACTCACCAGTCACAG
AAAAGCATCTTACGGATGGCATGACAGTAAGAGAATTATGCAGTGCTGCCATAACCATGAGTGATAACAC
TGCGGCCAACTTACTTCTGACAACGATCGGAGGACCGAAGGAGCTAACCGCTTTTTTGCACAACATGGGG
GATCATGTAACTCGCCTTGATCGTTGGGAACCGGAGCTGAATGAAGCCATACCAAACGACGAGCGTGACA
CCACGATGCCTGTAGCAATGGCAACAACGTTGCGCAAACTATTAACTGGCGAACTACTTACTCTAGCTTC
CCGGCAACAATTAATAGACTGGATGGAGGCGGATAAAGTTGCAGGACCACTTCTGCGCTCGGCCCTTCCG
GCTGGCTGGTTTATTGCTGATAAATCTGGAGCCGGTGAGCGTGGGTCTCGCGGTATCATTGCAGCACTGG
GGCCAGATGGTAAGCCCTCCCGTATCGTAGTTATCTACACGACGGGGAGTCAGGCAACTATGGATGAACG
AAATAGACAGATCGCTGAGATAGGTGCCTCACTGATTAAGCATTGGTAACTGTCAGACCAAGTTTACTCA
TATATACTTTAGATTGATTTAAAACTTCATTTTTAATTTAAAAGGATCTAGGTGAAGATCCTTTTTGATA
ATCTCATGACCAAAATCCCTTAACGTGAGTTTTCGTTCCACTGAGCGTCAGACCCCGTAGAAAAGATCAA
AGGATCTTCTTGAGATCCTTTTTTTCTGCGCGTAATCTGCTGCTTGCAAACAAAAAAACCACCGCTACCA
GCGGTGGTTTGTTTGCCGGATCAAGAGCTACCAACTCTTTTTCCGAAGGTAACTGGCTTCAGCAGAGCGC
AGATACCAAATACTGTTCTTCTAGTGTAGCCGTAGTTAGGCCACCACTTCAAGAACTCTGTAGCACCGCC
TACATACCTCGCTCTGCTAATCCTGTTACCAGTGGCTGCTGCCAGTGGCGATAAGTCGTGTCTTACCGGG
TTGGACTCAAGACGATAGTTACCGGATAAGGCGCAGCGGTCGGGCTGAACGGGGGGTTCGTGCACACAGC
CCAGCTTGGAGCGAACGACCTACACCGAACTGAGATACCTACAGCGTGAGCTATGAGAAAGCGCCACGCT
TCCCGAAGGGAGAAAGGCGGACAGGTATCCGGTAAGCGGCAGGGTCGGAACAGGAGAGCGCACGAGGGAG
CTTCCAGGGGGAAACGCCTGGTATCTTTATAGTCCTGTCGGGTTTCGCCACCTCTGACTTGAGCGTCGAT
TTTTGTGATGCTCGTCAGGGGGGCGGAGCCTATGGAAAAACGCCAGCAACGCGGCCTTTTTACGGTTCCT
GGCCTTTTGCTGGCCTTTTGCTCACATGTTCTTTCCTGCGTTATCCCCTGATTCTGTGGATAACCGTATT
ACCGCCTTTGAGTGAGCTGATACCGCTCGCCGCAGCCGAACGACCGAGCGCAGCGAGTCAGTGAGCGATG
AAGCGGAAGAGCGCCCAATACGCAAACCGCCTCTCCCCGCGCGTTGGCCGATTCATTAATGCAGCTGGCA
CGACAGGTTTCCCGACTGGAAAGCGGGCAGTGAGCGCAACGCAATTAATGTGAGTTAGCTCACTCATTAG
GCACCCCAGGCTTTACACTTTATGCTTCCGGCTCGTATGTTGTGTGGAATTGTGAGCGGATAACAATT
Features (pLannotate 1.2.2; 14 found; start..end, strand, type, name):
    152..170     -  misc_feature   MCS (fragment): pUC18/19 multiple cloning site
   1013..1031    -  CDS            lacZα (fragment): LacZα fragment of β-galactosidase; lacZ fragment
   1186..1236    +  CDS            mEGFP (fragment): monomeric enhanced GFP, optimized with synthetic introns for expression in C. elegans
   1243..2073    +  CDS            mNeptune2.5: mNeptune2.5 is a basic (constitutively fluorescent) red fluorescent protein published in 2014, derived from Entacmaea quadricolor. It is reported to be a rapidly-maturing monomer with moderate acid sensitivity.
   2670..2822    +  CDS            aex-5 (fragment): AEX5_CAEEL - Also known as kpc-3 From Caenorhabditis elegans.
   2950..2985    +  CDS            rop (fragment): Rop protein, which maintains plasmids at low copy number; rop
   3087..3186    +  misc_feature   bom (fragment): basis of mobility region from pBR322
   3284..3388    +  promoter       AmpR promoter: bla
   3389..4249    +  CDS            AmpR: β-lactamase; bla; confers resistance to ampicillin, carbenicillin, and related antibiotics
   4420..5008    +  rep_origin     ori: high-copy-number ColE1/pMB1/pBR322/pUC origin of replication
   5191..5283    +  CDS            lacI (fragment): lac repressor; lacI; The lac repressor binds to the lac operator to inhibit transcription in E. coli. This inhibition can be relieved by adding lactose or isopropyl-β-D-thiogalactopyranoside (IPTG).
   5296..5317    +  protein_bind   CAP binding site: CAP binding activates transcription in the presence of cAMP. E. coli catabolite activator protein
   5332..5362    +  promoter       lac promoter: promoter for the E. coli lac operon
   5370..5386    +  protein_bind   lac operator: The lac repressor binds to the lac operator to inhibit transcription in E. coli. This inhibition can be relieved by adding lactose or isopropyl-β-D-thiogalactopyranoside (IPTG). lac repressor encoded by lacI
