[The description below was written by a language model from this plasmid's Addgene catalogue record and pLannotate feature annotations shown in this document.]
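Description:
pEY46 is a C. elegans expression plasmid built on the pPD95.62 backbone, one of the standard worm reporter vectors, and assembled by Gibson cloning. In E. coli it is maintained through a high-copy ColE1/pUC-type origin and selected with ampicillin via the bla (β-lactamase) gene and its native promoter. The remaining bacterial annotations (lac promoter, operator and CAP site, and fragments of lacZα, lacI, rop, bom and the pUC polylinker) are vestiges of the cloning-vector lineage and have no role in the worm.

The payload is a transcriptional reporter in which regulatory sequence from the glutamate receptor gene glr-1 drives the far-red fluorescent protein mNeptune2.5. The feature table annotates the complete mNeptune2.5 coding sequence, but the glr-1 promoter itself is not called. By position it presumably lies in the unannotated stretch upstream of the reporter, although the record gives neither its boundaries nor its length. The catalogue entry describes the reporter as nuclear, which implies a nuclear localisation signal, but none is annotated. A short match to worm-optimised GFP directly upstream of mNeptune2.5 is probably sequence carried over from the parental vector. Similarly, no 3' UTR is annotated; the short aex-5 match downstream of the reporter may lie within that region, but the record does not say.

pEY46 is one of the reporters behind NeuroPAL, the multicolour atlas used to identify neurons across the C. elegans nervous system. There, distinct promoter and fluorophore combinations give each neuron type a characteristic colour code, with nuclear localisation keeping the signals spatially separable. The specific neurons labelled by this construct are documented in the associated publication rather than in the record.
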