Addgene plasmid #191050: pEY46
Purpose: glr-1 fluorescent neural reporter driving nuclear mNeptune2.5 expression (refer to NeuroPAL paper for expression)
Depositing lab: Oliver Hobert & Eviatar Yemini. Depositing organization: Columbia University. Publication: NeuroPAL: A Multicolor Atlas for Whole-Brain Neuronal Identification in C. elegans. Yemini E, Lin A, Nejatbakhsh A, Varol E, Sun R, Mena GE, Samuel ADT, Paninski L, Venkatachalam V, Hobert O. Cell. 2021 Jan 7;184(1):272-288.e11. doi: 10.1016/j.cell.2020.12.012. Epub 2020 Dec 29. PubMed 33378642.
Backbone
  Vector backbone: pPD95.62
  Vector type: Worm Expression
Growth in bacteria
  Bacterial resistance: Ampicillin, 100 μg/mL
  Growth temperature: 37°C
  Growth strain: DH5alpha
  Copy number: Unknown
Gene/Insert
  Gene/Insert name: glr-1
  Species: C. elegans (nematode)
  Mutation: None
  Entrez Gene: glr-1 (a.k.a. CELE_C06E1.4)
  Cloning method: Gibson Cloning
Terms and licenses: Academic/Nonprofit Terms; Industry Terms: Not Available to Industry
How to cite: pEY46 was a gift from Oliver Hobert & Eviatar Yemini (Addgene plasmid # 191050 ; http://n2t.net/addgene:191050 ; RRID:Addgene_191050)
